Addgene plasmid #32709: pcDNA3-GFPLaminA-R482W
Depositing lab: Wendy Bickmore. Depositing organization: University of Edinburgh. Publication: Altered protein dynamics of disease-associated lamin A mutants. Gilchrist S, Gilbert N, Perry P, Ostlund C, Worman HJ, Bickmore WA. BMC Cell Biol. 2004 Dec 13;5(1):46. 10.1186/1471-2121-5-46 PubMed 15596010.
Backbone
  Vector backbone: pcDNA3
  Backbone manufacturer: Invitrogen
  Backbone size w/o insert (bp): 5446
  Vector type: Mammalian Expression
  Selectable markers: Neomycin (select with G418)
Growth in bacteria
  Bacterial resistance: Ampicillin, 100 μg/mL
  Growth temperature: 37°C
  Growth strain: DH5alpha
  Copy number: Unknown
Gene/Insert
  Gene/Insert name: Lamin A
  Species: H. sapiens (human)
  Insert size (bp): 2800
  Mutation: R482W
  Entrez Gene: LMNA (a.k.a. CDCD1, CDDC, CMD1A, CMT2B1, EMD2, FPL, FPLD, FPLD2, HGPS, IDC, LDP1, LFP, LGMD1B, LMN1, LMNC, LMNL1, MADA, PRO1)
  Promoter: CMV
  Tag / fusion protein: GFP (N terminal on insert)
  Cloning method: Restriction Enzyme; 5′ cloning site EcoRI (unknown if destroyed); 3′ cloning site XbaI (unknown if destroyed)
  Sequencing primers: 5′ CMV-F; 3′ BGH-rev
Terms and licenses: Academic/Nonprofit Terms; Industry Terms: Not Available to Industry
How to cite: pcDNA3-GFPLaminA-R482W was a gift from Wendy Bickmore (Addgene plasmid # 32709 ; http://n2t.net/addgene:32709 ; RRID:Addgene_32709)
