[The description below was written by a language model from this plasmid's Addgene catalogue record.]
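Description:
pcDNA3-GFPLaminA-R482W is a mammalian expression plasmid built on the Invitrogen pcDNA3 backbone (about 5.4 kb without insert). It is propagated in E. coli under ampicillin selection. It also carries a neomycin resistance marker, so transfected mammalian cells can be selected with G418, for example to derive stable lines. No feature table accompanies the record, so details of the origins of replication and other backbone elements are not itemised. The listed BGH reverse sequencing primer is consistent with the bovine growth hormone polyadenylation region that normally sits downstream of the pcDNA3 cloning site.

The payload is an insert of roughly 2.8 kb encoding human lamin A (LMNA) with GFP fused to its N terminus. It was cloned between EcoRI and XbaI sites and is expressed from the strong constitutive CMV promoter. The lamin A coding sequence carries the R482W substitution. The record does not name the associated disorder, although the gene aliases listed include those for familial partial lipodystrophy, and the linked publication concerns disease-associated lamin A mutants. Lamin A is an intermediate filament protein of the nuclear lamina, and the GFP tag allows the mutant protein to be seen directly in living or fixed cells.

According to the associated study on altered protein dynamics of lamin A mutants, the construct is suited to examining how this mutation affects localisation, incorporation into the lamina and mobility of the protein. Such work is typically done by fluorescence imaging in transfected mammalian cells, with comparison to wild-type or other mutant GFP-lamin A fusions.
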