>Addgene plasmid #32709 | pcDNA3-GFPLaminA-R482W | addgene partial sequence | sequence record 38980 | hLMNA-F 5'-CAGGAGCTTCTGGACATCAA-3'
CCTACCGCAAGCTCTTGGAGGGCGAGGAGGAGAGACTACGCCTGTCCCCCAGCCCTACCTCGCAGCGCAG
CCGTGGCCGTGCTTCCTCTCACTCATCCCAGACACAGGGTGGGGGCAGCGTCACCAAAAAGCGCAAACTG
GAGTCCACTGAGAGCCGCAGCAGCTTCTCACAGCACGCACGCACTAGCGGGCGCGTGGCCGTGGAGGAGG
TGGATGAGGAGGGCAAGTTTGTCCGGCTGCGCAACAAGTCCAATGAGGACCAGTCCATGGGCAATTGGCA
GATCAAGCGCCAGAATGGAGATGATCCCTTGCTGACTTACTGGTTCCCACCAAAGTTCACCCTGAAGGCT
GGGCAGGTGGTGACGATCTGGGCTGCAGGAGCTGGGGCCACCCACAGCCCCCCTACCGACCTGGTGTGGA
AGGCACAGAACACCTGGGGCTGCGGGAACAGCCTGCGTACGGCTCTCATCAACTCCACTGGGGAAGAAGT
GGCCATGCGCAAGCTGGTGCGCTCAGTGACTGTGGTTGAGGACGACGAGGATGAGGATGGAGATGACCTG
CTCCATCACCACCACGGCTCCCACTGCAGCAGCTCGGGGGACCCCGCT
