>Addgene plasmid #32709 | pcDNA3-GFPLaminA-R482W | addgene partial sequence | sequence record 39855 | EGFP-C 5'-CATGGTCCTGCTGGAGTTCGTG-3'
TGGACGAGCTGTACAAGCCAGGAGCCGGCGCAGGTGCTGGAGCAGGTGCAGGCGGCCGCGAGACCCCGTC
CCAGCGGCGCGCCACCCGCAGCGGGGCGCAGGCCAGCTCCACTCCGCTGTCGCCCACCCGCATCACCCGG
CTGCAGGAGAAGGAGGACCTGCAGGAGCTCAATGATCGCTTGGCGGTCTACATCGACCGTGTGCGCTCGC
TGGAAACGGAGAACGCAGGGCTGCGCCTTCGCATCACCGAGTCTGAAGAGGTGGTCAGCCGCGAGGTGTC
CGGCATCAAGGCCGCCTACGAGGCCGAGCTCGGGGATGCCCGCAAGACCCTTGACTCAGTAGCCAAGGAG
CGCGCCCGCCTGCAGCTGGAGCTGAGCAAAGTGCGTGAGGAGTTTAAGGAGCTGAAAGCGCGCAATACCA
AGAAGGAGGGTGACCTGATAGCTGCTCAGGCTCGGCTGAAGGACCTGGAGGCTCTGCTGAACTCCAAGGA
GGCCGCACTGAGCACTGCTCTCAGTGAGAAGCGCACGCTGGAGGGCGAGCTGCATGATCTGCGGGGCCAG
GTGGCCAAGCTTGAGGCAGCCCTAGGTGAGGCCAAGAAGCAACTTCAGGATGAGATGCTGCGGCGGGTGG
ATGCTGAGA
